>Addgene plasmid #21000 | HOXC6-pCT | addgene partial sequence | sequence record 26804 | 21000 with CMV-F
GAGCTGGTTTAGTGACCGTCAGATCGCCTGGTAATACGACTCACTATAGGGACGGATCGACCGACCAGGT
AAAGGCAAAGGGATGAATTCCTACTTCACTAACCCTTCCTTATCCTGCCACCTCGCCGGGGGCCAGGACG
TCCTCCCCAACGTCGCCCTCAATTCCACCGCCTATGATCCAGTGAGGCATTTCTCGACCTATGGAGCGGC
CGTTGCCCAGAACCGGATCTACTCGACTCCCTTTTATTCGCCACAGGAGAATGTCGTGTTCAGTTCCAGC
CGGGGGCCGTATGACTATGGATCTAATTCCTTTTACCAGGAGAAAGACATGCTCTCAAACTGCAGACAAA
ACACCTTAGGACATAACACACAGACCTCAATCGCTCAGGATTTTAGTTCTGAGCAGGGCAGGACTGCGCC
CCAGGACCAGAAAGCCAGTATCCAGATTTACCCCTGGATGCAGCGAATGAATTCGCACAGTGGGGTCGGC
TACGGAGCGGACCGGAGGCGCGGCCGCCAGATCTACTCGCGGTACCAGACCCTGGAACTGGAGAAGGAAT
TTCACTTCAATCGCTACCTAACGCGGCGCCGGCGCATCGAGATCGCCAACGCGCTTTGCCTGACCGAGCG
ACAGATCAAAATCTGGTTCCAGAACCGCCGGATGAAGTGGAAAAAAGAATCTAATCTCACATCCACTCTC
TCGGGGGGCGGCGGAGGGGCCACCGCCGACAGCCTGGGCGGAAAAGAGGAAAAGCGGGAAGAGACAGAAG
AGGAGAAGCAGAAAGAGTGACCAGGACTGTCCCTGCCCACCCCCTCTCTCCCTTT
