[The description below was written by a language model from this plasmid's Addgene catalogue record.]
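Description:
HOXC6-pCT is a mammalian expression plasmid carrying a human HOXC6 cDNA in the pCT backbone. It is propagated in standard E. coli cloning strains under ampicillin selection. The record does not state the copy number or the origin of replication. No feature table is provided, so the promoter driving expression in mammalian cells, any polyadenylation signal, and any mammalian selection marker are also unstated. No epitope tags or reporter fusions are listed.

The insert is about 1.7 kb and encodes HOXC6, a member of the HOX C cluster of homeobox transcription factors, also known by older names such as HOX3C. The cDNA retains a long 5' untranslated region of roughly 480 nucleotides upstream of the coding sequence. This may matter when interpreting expression, since extended leader sequences can influence translation efficiency. The fragment was inserted by restriction cloning into blunted XbaI and BamHI sites. Both sites were destroyed in the process, so the insert cannot be released with those enzymes, and the record does not give sequencing primers for verifying the junctions or the insert orientation.

The associated publication concerns expression of HOX C homeobox genes in lymphoid cells, which suggests the clone came from work on HOX gene activity in haematopoietic lineages. The record does not specify an application. The vector type points to HOXC6 expression in mammalian cells, and the plasmid can also serve as a source of HOXC6 cDNA. Distribution is limited to academic and nonprofit users.
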