Addgene plasmid #21000: HOXC6-pCT
Depositing lab: Corey Largman. Depositing organization: San Francisco VA Health Care System. Publication: Expression of HOX C homeobox genes in lymphoid cells. Lawrence HJ, Stage KM, Mathews CH, Detmer K, Scibienski R, MacKenzie M, Migliaccio E, Boncinelli E, Largman C. Cell Growth Differ. 1993 Aug . 4(8):665-9. PubMed 8104467.
Backbone
  Vector backbone: pCT
  Vector type: Mammalian Expression
Growth in bacteria
  Bacterial resistance: Ampicillin, 100 μg/mL
  Growth temperature: 37°C
  Growth strain: DH5alpha
  Copy number: Unknown
Gene/Insert
  Gene/Insert name: HOXC6
  Species: H. sapiens (human)
  Insert size (bp): 1717
  Mutation: Long 5' UTR, approx 480 nt
  Entrez Gene: HOXC6 (a.k.a. CP25, HHO.C8, HOX3, HOX3C)
  Cloning method: Restriction Enzyme; 5′ cloning site XbaI (blunted) (destroyed during cloning); 3′ cloning site BamHI (blunted) (destroyed during cloning)
  Sequencing primers: 5′ unknown
Terms and licenses: Academic/Nonprofit Terms; Industry Terms: Not Available to Industry
How to cite: HOXC6-pCT was a gift from Corey Largman (Addgene plasmid # 21000 ; http://n2t.net/addgene:21000 ; RRID:Addgene_21000)
